>Addgene plasmid #174942 | pMSR:MSMEG_0934:Dendra | addgene full sequence | sequence record 345676 | Addgene NGS Result
AAGATGAACAAGGGCCCCGAGGCATTCCTGGTGACCACGACGCAGGGCAACCGGCTGTCGAAGTCCGCGT
TCACCAAGTCGCTGAAGCGTGGCTACGCCAAGATCGGTCGGCCGGAACTCCGCATCCACGACCTCCGCGC
TGTCGGCGCTACGTTCGCCGCTCAGGCAGGTGCGACGACCAAGGAGCTGATGGCCCGTCTCGGTCACACG
ACTCCTAGGATGGCGATGAAGTACCAGATGGCGTCTGAGGCCCGCGACGAGGCTATCGCTGAGGCGATGT
CCAAGCTGGCCAAGACCTCCTGAAACGCAAAAAGCCCCCCTCCCAAGGACACTGAGTCCTAAAGAGGGGG
GTTTCTTGTCAGTACGCGAAGAACCACGCCTGGCCGCGAGCGCCAGCACCGCCGCTCTGTGCGGAGACCT
GGGCACCAGCCCCGCCGCCGCCAGGAGCATTGCCGTTCCCGCCAGAAATCTAGACGGTGACCACAACGCG
CCCGCTTTGATCGGGGACGTCGAAATATTGGATCGTCGGCACCGTCACGGCCGTGGGAGGCGGCACGATC
CGCGACGTGATGATCGGCCGCATCCCCACGGTGCTGCGCAGTGAGCTCTACGCCATCCCGGCGTTGATCT
GTGCGTTCGCACGCACAGGCCCGGTGTGAGAAGGGTCTCTGACGAGCGGGAGAACTCCCTATCAGTGATA
GAGTTTGTCCTCCCTATCAGTGATAGATAGGCTTAAGGAGTAATACGACTCACTATAGGGAGAAGGAGGC
CATTATGAATGTCAGGAAGATCATCGAGGACACCCTCGTCGAGCATGAGCTCAACTACCACTTCCACGAG
GGCGCGAAAGGCAGCTTGCCGGGCATCGTCGTCGAGCTGCCCGGTGAGCGCAAGCTCAAGACCAACACGC
TGTTGAGCATCGGCGAGCACTCCGTTCGGGTCGAGGCGTTCGTGTGCCGCAAACCCGACGAGAACCACGA
GGGCGTCTACCGGTTCCTGCTCAAACGCAACCGCAGGCTCTACGGTGTCGCCTACACGCTCGACAACGTC
GGCGACATCTACCTCGTGGGGCGCATGGCGCTGCACTCGGTGACGCCCGACGAGATCGACCGCGTGCTCG
GCCAGGTACTCGAAGCCGTCGATTCTGACTTCAACACGTTGCTGGAGTTGGGTTTTCGCTCGTCCATCCA
GAAGGAATGGGAGTGGCGGGTCTCGCGCGGCGAGTCGCTCAAGAACCTCAAGGCCTTCGAGCACCTCATC
GACGAGAAGAAGCTTGGTGCGGCCGCGGGCAACACGCCTGGCATCAATCTGATCAAGGAGGACATGCGTG
TCAAGGTGCATATGGAGGGCAACGTGAACGGTCACGCCTTCGTGATCGAGGGGGAGGGTAAGGGTAAGCC
TTACGAAGGGACCCAGACCGCCAACCTCACCGTCAAGGAGGGCGCCCCTCTCCCATTCTCGTACGATATC
CTCACTACCGCGGTGCATTACGGGAACCGCGTGTTCACCAAGTACCCCGAGGATATCCCTGACTACTTCA
AGCAGAGCTTCCCGGAGGGATACTCCTGGGAGCGGACGATGACCTTCGAAGACAAGGGTATCTGTACGAT
CCGCAGCGACATCTCGCTGGAAGGGGACTGTTTCTTCCAGAACGTCCGTTTCAAGGGGACCAACTTTCCG
CCGAACGGCCCGGTCATGCAGAAGAAGACCCTCAAGTGGGAGCCGAGCACGGAGAAGCTGCACGTTCGGG
ACGGCCTCCTGGTCGGCAACATCAACATGGCGCTGCTGCTGGAAGGCGGCGGCCACTACCTATGCGACTT
CAAGACCACGTACAAAGCGAAGAAGGTCGTCCAGCTGCCCGACGCGCACTTCGTGGACCACCGCATCGAA
ATCCTGGGGAACGATTCGGACTACAACAAGGTCAAGTTGTACGAGCACGCTGTGGCACGCTATAGCCCGC
TCCCGTCGCAGGTCTGGTTCGAAGGCGGCGGCGGGGAGAACCTGTATTTCCAGGACTACAAGGACGACGA
CGACAAGTGATTTAAATAACCCCTTGGGGCCTCTAAACGGGTCTTGAGGGGTTTTTTGTTAACTAGCGTA
CGATCGAATTCCTGCAGCTCACGGTAACTGATGCCGTATTTGCAGTACCAGCGTACGGCCCACAGAATGA
TGTCACGCTGAAAATGCCGGCCTTTGAATGGGTTCATGTGCAGCTCCATCAGCAAAAGGGGATGATAAGT
TTATCACCACCGACTATTTGCAACAGTGCCGTTGATCGTGCTATGATCGACTGATGTCATCAGCGGTGGA
GTGCAATGTCGTGCAATACGAATGGCGAAAAGCCGAGCTCATCGGTCAGCTTCTCAACCTTGGGGTTACC
CCCGGCGGTGTGCTGCTGGTCCACAGCTCCTTCCGTAGCGTCCGGCCCCTCGAAGATGGGCCACTTGGAC
TGATCGAGGCCCTGCGTGCTACGCTGGGTCCGGGAGGGACGCTCGTCATGCCCTCGTGGTCAGGTCTGGA
CGACGAGCCGTTCGATCCTGCCACGTCGCCCGTTACACCGGACCTTGGAGTTGTCTCTGACACATTCTGG
CGCCTGCCAAATGTAAAGCGCAGCGCCCATCCATTTGCCTTTGCGGCAGCGGGGCCACAGGCAGAGCAGA
TCATCTCTGATCCATTGCCCCTGCCACCTTACTCGCCTGCAAGCCCGGTCGCCCGTGTCCATGAACTCGA
TGGGCAGGTACTTCTCCTCGGCGTGGGACACGATGCCAACACGACGCTGCATCTTGCCGAGTTGATGGCA
AAGGTTCCCTATGGGGTGCCGAGACACTGCACCATTCTTCAGGATGGCAAGTTGGTACGCGTCGATTATC
TCGAGAATGACCACTGCTGTGAGCGCTTTGCCTTGGCGGACAGGTGGCTCAAGGAGAAGAGCCTTCAGAA
GGAAGGTCCAGTCGGTCATGCCTTTGCTCGGTTGATCCGCTCCCGCGACATTGTGGCGACAGCCCTGGGT
CAACTGGGCCGAGATCCGTTGATCTTCCTGCATCCGCCAGAGGCGGGATGCGAAGAATGCGATGCCGCTC
GCCAGTCGATTGGCTGAGCTCATGAGCGGAGAACGAGATGACGTTGGAGGGGCAAGGTCGCGCTGATTGC
TGGGGCAACACGGGGGATCCACTAGTTCCATGAGCGTCAGACCCCGTAGAAAAGATCAAAGGATCTTCTT
GAGATCCTTTTTTTCTGCGCGTAATCTGCTGCTTGCAAACAAAAAAACCACCGCTACCAGCGGTGGTTTG
TTTGCCGGATCAAGAGCTACCAACTCTTTTTCCGAAGGTAACTGGCTTCAGCAGAGCGCAGATACCAAAT
ACTGTCCTTCTAGTGTAGCCGTAGTTAGGCCACCACTTCAAGAACTCTGTAGCACCGCCTACATACCTCG
CTCTGCTAATCCTGTTACCAGTGGCTGCTGCCAGTGGCGATAAGTCGTGTCTTACCGGGTTGGACTCAAG
ACGATAGTTACCGGATAAGGCGCAGCGGTCGGGCTGAACGGGGGGTTCGTGCACACAGCCCAGCTTGGAG
CGAACGACCTACACCGAACTGAGATACCTACAGCGTGAGCTATGAGAAAGCGCCACGCTTCCCGAGGGGA
GAAAGGCGGACAGGTATCCGGTAAGCGGCAGGGTCGGAACAGGAGAGCGCACGAGGGAGCTTCCAGGGGG
AAACGCCTGGTATCTTTATAGTCCTGTCGGGTTTCGCCACCTCTGACTTGAGCGTCGATTTTTGTGATGC
TCGTCAGGGGGGCGGAGCCTATGGAAAAACGCCAGCAACGCGGCCTTTTTACGGTTCCTGGCCTTTTGCT
GGCCTTTTGCTCACATGTTCTTTCCTGCGTTATCCCCTGATTCTGTGGATAACCGTATTACCGCCTTTGA
GTGAGCTGATACCGCTCGCCGCAGCCGAACGACCGAGCGCAACGCGTGCGGCCGCGGTACCCGGGGATCC
TCTAGAGTCGACCACCAAGGGCACCATCTCTGCTTGGGCCACCCCGTTGGCCGCAGCCAGCTCGCTGAGA
GCCGTGAACGACAGGGCGAACGCCAGCCCGCCGACGGCGAGGGTTCCGACCGCTGCAACTCCCGGTGCAA
CCTTGTCCCGGTCTATTCTCTTCACTGCACCAGCTCCAATCTGGTGTGAATGCCCCTCGTCTGTTCGCGC
AGGCGGGGGGCTCTATTCGTTTGTCAGCATCGAAAGTAGCCAGATCAGGGATGCGTTGCAACCGCGTATG
CCCAGGTCAGAAGAGTCGCACAAGAGTTGCAGACCCCTGGAAAGAAAAATGGCCAGAGGGCGAAAACACC
CTCTGACCAGCGGAGCGGGCGACGGGAATCGAACCCGCGTAGCTAGTTTGGAAGAATGGGTGTCTGCCGA
CCACATATGGGCCGGTCAAGATAGGTTTTTACCCCCTCTCGGCTGCATCCTCTAAGTGGAAAGAAATTGC
AGGTCGTAGAAGCGCGTTGAAGCCTGAGAGTTGCACAGGAGTTGCAACCCGGTAGCCTTGTTCACGACGA
GAGGAGACCTAGTTGGCACGTCGCGGATGGGGATCGCTGAAGACTCAGCGCAGCGGGAGGATCCAAGCCT
CATACGTCAACCCGCAGGACGGTGTGAGGTACTACGCGCTGCAGACCTACGACAACAAGATGGACGCCGA
AGCCTGGCTCGCGGGCGAGAAGCGGCTCATCGAGATGGAGACCTGGACCCCTCCACAGGACCGGGCGAAG
AAGGCAGCCGCCAGCGCCATCACGCTGGAGGAGTACACCCGGAAGTGGCTCGTGGAGCGCGACCTCGCAG
ACGGCACCAGGGATCTGTACAGCGGGCACGCGGAGCGCCGCATCTACCCGGTGCTAGGTGAAGTGGCGGT
CACAGAGATGACGCCAGCTCTGGTGCGTGCGTGGTGGGCCGGGATGGGTAGGAAGCACCCGACTGCCCGC
CGGCATGCCTACAACGTCCTCCGGGCGGTGATGAACACAGCGGTCGAGGACAAGCTGATCGCAGAGAACC
CGTGCCGGATCGAGCAGAAGGCAGCCGATGAGCGCGACGTAGAGGCGCTGACGCCTGAGGAGCTGGACAT
CGTCGCCGCTGAGATCTTCGAGCACTACCGGATCGCGGCATACATCCTGGCGTGGACGAGCCTCCGGTTC
GGAGAGCTGATCGAGCTTCGCCGCAAGGACATCGTGGACGACGGCATGACGATGAAGCTCCGGGTGCGCC
GTGGCGCTTCCCGCGTGGGGAACAAGATCGTCGTTGGCAACGCCAAGACCGTCCGGTCGAAGCGTCCTGT
GACGGTTCCGCCTCACGTCGCGGAGATGATCCGAGCGCACATGAAGGACCGTACG
Features (pLannotate 1.2.2; 14 found; start..end, strand, type, name):
    362..466     -  CDS            32 (fragment): VG32_BPML5 - Protein predicted: Swiss-Prot protein existence level 4. From Mycobacterium phage L5 (Mycobacteriophage L5).
    522..626     +  CDS            Y4104_STRCO (fragment): Protein inferred from homology: Swiss-Prot protein existence level 3. From Streptomyces coelicolor (strain ATCC BAA-471 / A3(2) / M145).
    684..703     +  promoter       tight TRE promoter (fragment): Tet-responsive promoter PTight, consisting of seven tet operator sequences followed by the minimal CMV promoter
    710..727     +  promoter       tight TRE promoter (fragment): Tet-responsive promoter PTight, consisting of seven tet operator sequences followed by the minimal CMV promoter
    741..759     +  promoter       T7 promoter: promoter for bacteriophage T7 RNA polymerase
    781..1278    +  CDS            Y487_MYCTU (fragment): Experimental evidence at protein level: Swiss-Prot protein existence level 1. From Mycobacterium tuberculosis (strain ATCC 25618 / H37Rv).
   1291..1977    +  CDS            Dendra2: Dendra2 is a photoconvertible green fluorescent protein published in 2006, derived from Dendronephthya sp.. It has high acid sensitivity.
   2017..2037    +  CDS            FLAG (fragment): FLAG® epitope tag, followed by an enterokinase cleavage site
   2046..2088    +  terminator     T7 terminator (fragment): transcription terminator for bacteriophage T7 RNA polymerase
   2294..3094    +  CDS            ApmR: aminoglycoside 3-N-acetyltransferase type IV ; aac(3)IV; confers resistance to apramycin (Paget and Davies, 1996)
   3161..3178    -  misc_feature   MCS (fragment): pBluescript multiple cloning site
   3219..3807    +  rep_origin     ori: high-copy-number ColE1/pMB1/pBR322/pUC origin of replication
   3975..4003    +  misc_feature   MCS (fragment): pUC18/19 multiple cloning site
   4563..300     +  CDS            33 (across the origin): VINT_BPML5 - Also known as int. Protein inferred from homology: Swiss-Prot protein existence level 3. Integrase is necessary for integration of the phage into the host genome by site-specific recombination. From Mycobacterium phage L5 (Mycobacteriophage L5).
