[The description below was written by a language model from this plasmid's Addgene catalogue record and pLannotate feature annotations shown in this document.]
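Description:
pMSR:MSMEG_0934:Dendra is a roughly 5.4 kb integrating mycobacterial expression plasmid built on the pMSR:Dendra backbone, part of a systematic resource of tagged Mycolicibacterium (Mycobacterium) smegmatis genes. In E. coli it replicates as a high-copy plasmid from a ColE1/pUC-type origin and is selected with apramycin through the aac(3)-IV acetyltransferase gene, a marker that also works in mycobacteria. It carries no mycobacterial replication origin. Instead it encodes the mycobacteriophage L5 integrase, annotated here across the sequence origin next to a fragment of the neighbouring L5 gene 32. This integrase drives site-specific recombination into the L5 attachment site of the host chromosome, giving a stable single-copy insertion.

The payload is the M. smegmatis open reading frame MSMEG_0934, inserted by ligation-independent cloning. The annotation software identifies it by similarity to the M. tuberculosis protein Rv0487, and the record does not state its function. The gene is fused at its C terminus, through a Gly-Ala linker, to the green-to-red photoconvertible fluorescent protein Dendra2, followed by a single FLAG epitope. Expression in mycobacteria comes from the pmycTetO promoter. Its tet operator sequences account for the two short hits labelled as TRE promoter fragments, so those hits do not indicate a mammalian promoter. The operators allow tetracycline-repressor control where a suitable repressor is present. A T7 promoter just upstream of the coding sequence and a T7 terminator downstream of the tag allow the same fusion to be expressed in T7 polymerase-bearing E. coli strains.

The stated purpose is a C-terminal fluorescent fusion, which suits localisation imaging of the protein in live mycobacteria. The FLAG tag additionally offers a handle for immunodetection or affinity capture.
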