Addgene plasmid #174942: pMSR:MSMEG_0934:Dendra
Purpose: C-term fluorescent fusion
Depositing lab: Keith Derbyshire & Joseph Wade. Depositing organization: Wadsworth Center, New York State Department of Health. Publication: A Mycobacterial Systems Resource for the Research Community. Judd JA, Canestrari J, Clark R, Joseph A, Lapierre P, Lasek-Nesselquist E, Mir M, Palumbo M, Smith C, Stone M, Upadhyay A, Wirth SE, Dedrick RM, Meier CG, Russell DA, Dills A, Dove E, Kester J, Wolf ID, Zhu J, Rubin ER, Fortune S, Hatfull GF, Gray TA, Wade JT, Derbyshire KM. mBio. 2021 Mar 2;12(2). pii: mBio.02401-20. doi: 10.1128/mBio.02401-20. PubMed 33653882.
Backbone
  Vector backbone: pMSR:Dendra
  Vector type: Bacterial Expression ; Integrating Mycobacterial Expression Vector attL5. T7 expression in E. coli
Growth in bacteria
  Bacterial resistance: Apramycin, 25 μg/mL
  Growth temperature: 37°C
  Growth strain: DH5alpha
  Copy number: High Copy
Gene/Insert
  Gene/Insert name: MSMEG_0934
  Species: M. smegmatis
  Promoter: pmycTetO
  Tag / fusion protein: Gly-Ala Linker/Dendra2/1x Flag Tag (C terminal on insert)
  Cloning method: Ligation Independent Cloning
  Sequencing primers: 5′ TGATAGAGTTTGTCCTCCCTATCAG; 3′ TCCATATGCACCTTGACACG
Resource information
  A portion of this plasmid was derived from a plasmid made by: CP000480.1
Terms and licenses: Academic/Nonprofit Terms; Industry Terms: Not Available to Industry
Depositor comments: 5' cloning site: AseI (destroyed), 3' cloning site: HindIII (not destroyed)
How to cite: pMSR:MSMEG_0934:Dendra was a gift from Keith Derbyshire & Joseph Wade (Addgene plasmid # 174942 ; http://n2t.net/addgene:174942 ; RRID:Addgene_174942)
