>Addgene plasmid #174942 | pMSR:MSMEG_0934:Dendra | depositor partial sequence | sequence record 339336 | partial
ATGAATGTCAGGAAGATCATCGAGGACACCCTCGTCGAGCATGAGCTCAACTACCACTTCCACGAGGGCG
CGAAAGGCAGCTTGCCGGGCATCGTCGTCGAGCTGCCCGGTGAGCGCAAGCTCAAGACCAACACGCTGTT
GAGCATCGGCGAGCACTCCGTTCGGGTCGAGGCGTTCGTGTGCCGCAAACCCGACGAGAACCACGAGGGC
GTCTACCGGTTCCTGCTCAAACGCAACCGCAGGCTCTACGGTGTCGCCTACACGCTCGACAACGTCGGCG
ACATCTACCTCGTGGGGCGCATGGCGCTGCACTCGGTGACGCCCGACGAGATCGACCGCGTGCTCGGCCA
GGTACTCGAAGCCGTCGATTCTGACTTCAACACGTTGCTGGAGTTGGGTTTTCGCTCGTCCATCCAGAAG
GAATGGGAGTGGCGGGTCTCGCGCGGCGAGTCGCTCAAGAACCTCAAGGCCTTCGAGCACCTCATCGACG
AGAAG
